>Addgene plasmid #173114 | pCAG CAG CCL20-pre-mGRASP | addgene full sequence | sequence record 339961 | Addgene Partial NGS Result
GGTCGACATTGATTATTGACTAGTTATTAATAGTAATCAATTACGGGGTCATTAGTTCATAGCCCATATA
TGGAGTTCCGCGTTACATAACTTACGGTAAATGGCCCGCCTGGCTGACCGCCCAACGACCCCCGCCCATT
GACGTCAATAATGACGTATGTTCCCATAGTAACGCCAATAGGGACTTTCCATTGACGTCAATGGGTGGAG
TATTTACGGTAAACTGCCCACTTGGCAGTACATCAAGTGTATCATATGCCAAGTACGCCCCCTATTGACG
TCAATGACGGTAAATGGCCCGCCTGGCATTATGCCCAGTACATGACCTTATGGGACTTTCCTACTTGGCA
GTACATCTACGTATTAGTCATCGCTATTACCATGGTCGAGGTGAGCCCCACGTTCTGCTTCACTCTCCCC
ATCTCCCCCCCCTCCCCACCCCCAATTTTGTATTTATTTATTTTTTAATTATTTTGTGCAGCGATGGGGG
CGGGGGGGGGGGGGGGGCGCGCCRGGGGGGGGGGGGGGGGGSGGGGGGSGGGGSGGGGSGRGGCGGAGAG
GTGCGGCGGCAGCCAATCAGAGCGGCGCGCTCCGAAAGTTTCCTTTTATGGCGAGGCGGCGGCGGCGGCG
GCCCTATAAAAAGCGAAGCGCGCGGCGGGCGGGAGTCGCTGCGCGCTGCCTTCGCCCCGTGCCCCGCTCC
GCCGCCGCCTCGCGCCGCCCGCCCCGGCTCTGACTGACCGCGTTACTCCCACAGGTGAGCGGGCGGGACG
GCCCTTCTCCTCCGGGCTGTAATTAGCGCTTGGTTTAATGACGGCTTGTTTCTTTTCTGTGGCTGCGTGA
AAGCCTTGAGGGGCTCCGGGAGGGCCCTTTGTGCGGGGGGAGCGGCTCGGGGGGTGCGTGCGTGTGTGTG
TGCGTGGGGAGCGCCGCGTGCGGCTCCGCGCTGCCCGGCGGCTGTGAGCGCTGCGGGCGCGGCGCGGGGC
TTTGTGCGCTCCGCAGTGTGCGCGAGGGGAGCGCGGCCGGGGGCGGTGCCCCGCGGTGCGGGGGGGGCTG
CGAGGGGAACAAAGGCTGCGTGCGGGGTGTGTGCGTGGGGGGGTGAGCAGGGGGTGTGGGCGCGTCGGTC
GGGCTGCAACCCCCCCTGCACCCCCCTCCCCGAGTTGCTGAGCACGGCCCGGCTTCGGGTGCGGGGCTCC
GTACGGGGCGTGGCGCGGGGCTCGCCGTGCCGGGCGGGGGGTGGCGGCAGGTGGGGGTGCCGGGCGGGGC
GGGGCCGCCTCGGGCCGGGGAGGGCTCGGGGGAGGGGCGCGGCGGCCCCCGGAGCGCCGGCGGCTGTCGA
GGCGCGGCGAGCCGCAGCCATTGCCTTTTATGGTAATCGTGCGAGAGGGCGCAGGGACTTCCTTTGTCCC
AAATCTGTGCGGAGCCGAAATCTGGGAGGCGCCGCCGCACCCCCTCTAGCGGGCGCGGGGCGAAGCGGTG
CGGCGCCGGCAGGAAGGAAATGGGCGGGGAGGGCCTTCGTGCGTCGCCGCGCCGCCGTCCCCTTCTCCCT
CTCCAGCCTCGGGGCTGTCCGCGGGGGGACGGCTGCCTTCGGGGGGGACGGGGCAGGGCGGGGTTCGGCT
TCTGGCGTGTGACCGGCGGCTCTAGAGCCTCTGCTAACCATGTTCATGCCTTCTTCTTTTTCCTACAGCT
CCTGGGCAACGTGCTGGTTATTGTGCTGTCTCATCATTTTGGCAAAGAATTCGGTACCATGTGCTGTACC
AAGAGTTTGCTCCTGGCTGCTTTGATGTCAGTGCTGCTACTCCACCTCTGCGGCGAATCAGAAGCAGCAA
GCAACTTTGACTGCTGTCTTGGATACACAGACCGTATTCTTCATCCTAAATTTATTGTGGGCTTCACACG
GCAGCTGGCCAATGAAGGCTGTGACATCAATGCTATCATCTTTCACACAAAGAAAAAGTTGTCTGTGTGC
GCAAATCCAAAACAGACTTGGGTGAAATATATTGTGCGTCTCCTCAGTAAAAAAGTCAAGAACATGGGTA
CCGGGAACGGAAATGGCAATGGTAACGGGAACGGAAATGGCAATGGTAACGGGAATACTAGTGTTAACAC
CGGTGCGGCCGTTTACCCATACGATGTTCCTGACTATGCGGGCTATCCCTATGACGTCCCGGACTATGCA
GGATCCTATCCATATGACGTTCCAGATTACGCTCCGGCCGCCACCGGTCTTAAGGTCGACTTTCAGAAAG
CTAGCTCTATTGTTTATAAGAAGGAGGGGGAACAGGTGGAGTTCAGTTTCCCATTGGCCTTCACAGTCGA
GAAGCTCACAGGATCAGGAGAGTTGTGGTGGCAGGCCGAAAGAGCCTCCTCCAGCAAGAGTTGGATCACT
TTTGATCTGAAAAACAAAGAAGTGAGCGTGAAGAGAGTCACACAGGACCCTAAGCTGCAGATGGGCAAGA
AGTTGCCTTTGCACTTGACACTCCCCCAAGCCCTGCCCCAGTATGCTGGCTCCGGGAACCTCACCCTCGC
CTTGGAGGCTAAGACCGGAAAGTTGCATCAGGAGGTCAACCTCGTGGTGATGAGGGCAACACAGCTGCAG
AAGAACCTGACCTGCGAAGTGTGGGGTCCCACCTCACCTAAACTGATGCTGTCTCTGAAGCTGGAGAATA
AGGAGGCTAAAGTCAGTAAAAGAGAGAAGGCTGTGTGGGTCCTTAACCCGGAGGCAGGGATGTGGCAGTG
TCTTCTTAGCGACTCTGGACAGGTGCTGCTGGAGAGCAACATCAAGGTGCTTCCTACTTGGTCAACACCA
GTACAGCCGATGGCCCTGATCGTACTCGGGGGAGTCGCCGGCCTGCTTCTGTTTATCGGCCTGGGCATCT
TCTTCTGCGTACGCTACAAGTATCGCAACAGGGATGAGGGATCTTACCACGTTGACGAATCTAGGAACTA
TATCAGTAACAGCGCTCAGAGTAATGGCGCCGTGGTTAAAGAGAAACAGCCCTCCAGCGCCAAATCAGCA
AACAAAAACAAGAAAAACAAGGATAAAGAGTACTACGTACTTAAGTAACTCGAGGCCGCAGGTAAGTATC
AAGGTTACAAGACAGGTTTAAGGAGACCAATAGAAACTGGGCTTGTCGAGACAGAGAAGACTCTTGCGTT
TCTGATAGGCACCTATTGGTCTTACTGACATCCACTTTGCCTTTCTCTCCACAGGTGTCGACAATCAACC
TCTGGATTACAAAATTTGTGAAAGATTGACTGGTATTCTTAACTATGTTGCTCCTTTTACGCTATGTGGA
TACGCTGCTTTAATGCCTTTGTATCATGCTATTGCTTCCCGTATGGCTTTCATTTTCTCCTCCTTGTATA
AATCCTGGTTGCTGTCTCTTTATGAGGAGTTGTGGCCCGTTGTCAGGCAACGTGGCGTGGTGTGCACTGT
GTTTGCTGACGCAACCCCCACTGGTTGGGGCATTGCCACCACCTGTCAGCTCCTTTCCGGGACTTTCGCT
TTCCCCCTCCCTATTGCCACGGCGGAACTCATCGCCGCCTGCCTTGCCCGCTGCTGGACAGGGGCTCGGC
TGTTGGGCACTGACAATTCCGTGGTGTTGTCGGGGAAGCTGACGTCCTTTCCATGGCTGCTCGCCTGTGT
TGCCACCTGGATTCTGCGCGGGACGTCCTTCTGCTACGTCCCTTCGGCCCTCAATCCAGCGGACCTTCCT
TCCCGCGGCCTGCTGCCGGCTCTGCGGCCTCTTCCGCGTCTTCGCCTTCGCCCTCAGACGAGTCGGATCT
CCCTTTGGGCCGCCTCCCCGCCTGGAATTCGAGCTCGGTACGATCAGCCTCGACTGTGCCTTCTAGTTGC
CAGCCATCTGTTGTTTGCCCCTCCCCCGTGCCTTCCTTGACCCTGGAAGGTGCCACTCCCACTGTCCTTT
CCTAATAAAATGAGGAAATTGCATCGCATTGTCTGAGTAGGTGTCATTCTATTCTGGGGGGTGGGGTGGG
GCAGGACAGCAAGGGGGAGGATTGGGAAGACAATAGCCCAGCTTTTGTTCCCTTTAGTGAGGGTTAATTG
CGCGCTTGGCGTWRTMATKGTYATMSSYKWWTYCWSTSCTCAGGTGCAGGCTGCCTATCAGAAGGTGGTG
GCTGGTGTGGCCAATGCCCTGGCTCACAAATACCACTGAGATCTTTTTCCCTCTGCCAAAAATTATGGGG
ACATCATGAAGCCCCTTGAGCATCTGACTTCTGGCTAATAAAGGAAATTTATTTTCATTGCAATAGTGTG
TTGGAATTTTTTGTGTCTCTCACTCGGAAGGACATATGGGAGGGCAAATCATTTAAAACATCAGAATGAG
TATTTGGTTTAGAGTTTGGCAACATATGCCCATATGCTGGCTGCCATGAACAAAGGTTGGCTATAAAGAG
GTCATCAGTATATGAAACAGCCCCCTGCTGTCCATTCCTTATTCCATAGAAAAGCCTTGACTTGAGGTTA
GATTTTTTTTATATTTTGTTTTGTGTTATTTTTTTCTTTAACATCCCTAAAATTTTCCTTACATGTTTTA
CTAGCCAGATTTTTCCTCCTCTCCTGACTACTCCCAGTCATAGCTGTCCCTCTTCTCTTATGGAGATCCC
TCGACCTGCAGCCCAAGCTTGGCGTAATCATGGTCATAGCTGTTTCCTGTGTGAAATTGTTATCCGCTCA
CAATTCCACACAACATACGAGCCGGAAGCATAAAGTGTAAAGCCTGGGGTGCCTAATGAGTGAGCTAACT
CACATTAATTGCGTTGCGCTCACTGCCCGCTTTCCAGTCGGGAAACCTGTCGTGCCAGCGGATCCGCATC
TCAATTAGTCAGCAACCATAGTCCCGCCCCTAACTCCGCCCATCCCGCCCCTAACTCCGCCCAGTTCCGC
CCATTCTCCGCCCCATGGCTGACTAATTTTTTTTATTTATGCAGAGGCCGAGGCCGCCTCGGCCTCTGAG
CTATTCCAGAAGTAGTGAGGAGGCTTTTTTGGAGGCCTAGGCTTTTGCAAAAAGCTAACTTGTTTATTGC
AGCTTATAATGGTTACAAATAAAGCAATAGCATCACAAATTTCACAAATAAAGCATTTTTTTCACTGCAT
TCTAGTTGTGGTTTGTCCAAACTCATCAATGTATCTTATCATGTCTGGATCCGCTGCATTAATGAATCGG
CCAACGCGCGGGGAGAGGCGGTTTGCGTATTGGGCGCTCTTCCGCTTCCTCGCTCACTGACTCGCTGCGC
TCGGTCGTTCGGCTGCGGCGAGCGGTATCAGCTCACTCAAAGGCGGTAATACGGTTATCCACAGAATCAG
GGGATAACGCAGGAAAGAACATGTGAGCAAAAGGCCAGCAAAAGGCCAGGAACCGTAAAAAGGCCGCGTT
GCTGGCGTTTTTCCATAGGCTCCGCCCCCCTGACGAGCATCACAAAAATCGACGCTCAAGTCAGAGGTGG
CGAAACCCGACAGGACTATAAAGATACCAGGCGTTTCCCCCTGGAAGCTCCCTCGTGCGCTCTCCTGTTC
CGACCCTGCCGCTTACCGGATACCTGTCCGCCTTTCTCCCTTCGGGAAGCGTGGCGCTTTCTCATAGCTC
ACGCTGTAGGTATCTCAGTTCGGTGTAGGTCGTTCGCTCCAAGCTGGGCTGTGTGCACGAACCCCCCGTT
CAGCCCGACCGCTGCGCCTTATCCGGTAACTATCGTCTTGAGTCCAACCCGGTAAGACACGACTTATCGC
CACTGGCAGCAGCCACTGGTAACAGGATTAGCAGAGCGAGGTATGTAGGCGGTGCTACAGAGTTCTTGAA
GTGGTGGCCTAACTACGGCTACACTAGAAGAACAGTATTTGGTATCTGCGCTCTGCTGAAGCCAGTTACC
TTCGGAAAAAGAGTTGGTAGCTCTTGATCCGGCAAACAAACCACCGCTGGTAGCGGTGGTTTTTTTGTTT
GCAAGCAGCAGATTACGCGCAGAAAAAAAGGATCTCAAGAAGATCCTTTGATCTTTTCTACGGGGTCTGA
CGCTCAGTGGAACGAAAACTCACGTTAAGGGATTTTGGTCATGAGATTATCAAAAAGGATCTTCACCTAG
ATCCTTTTAAATTAAAAATGAAGTTTTAAATCAATCTAAAGTATATATGAGTAAACTTGGTCTGACAGTT
ACCAATGCTTAATCAGTGAGGCACCTATCTCAGCGATCTGTCTATTTCGTTCATCCATAGTTGCCTGACT
CCCCGTCGTGTAGATAACTACGATACGGGAGGGCTTACCATCTGGCCCCAGTGCTGCAATGATACCGCGA
GACCCACGCTCACCGGCTCCAGATTTATCAGCAATAAACCAGCCAGCCGGAAGGGCCGAGCGCAGAAGTG
GTCCTGCAACTTTATCCGCCTCCATCCAGTCTATTAATTGTTGCCGGGAAGCTAGAGTAAGTAGTTCGCC
AGTTAATAGTTTGCGCAACGTTGTTGCCATTGCTACAGGCATCGTGGTGTCACGCTCGTCGTTTGGTATG
GCTTCATTCAGCTCCGGTTCCCAACGATCAAGGCGAGTTACATGATCCCCCATGTTGTGCAAAAAAGCGG
TTAGCTCCTTCGGTCCTCCGATCGTTGTCAGAAGTAAGTTGGCCGCAGTGTTATCACTCATGGTTATGGC
AGCACTGCATAATTCTCTTACTGTCATGCCATCCGTAAGATGCTTTTCTGTGACTGGTGAGTACTCAACC
AAGTCATTCTGAGAATAGTGTATGCGGCGACCGAGTTGCTCTTGCCCGGCGTCAATACGGGATAATACCG
CGCCACATAGCAGAACTTTAAAAGTGCTCATCATTGGAAAACGTTCTTCGGGGCGAAAACTCTCAAGGAT
CTTACCGCTGTTGAGATCCAGTTCGATGTAACCCACTCGTGCACCCAACTGATCTTCAGCATCTTTTACT
TTCACCAGCGTTTCTGGGTGAGCAAAAACAGGAAGGCAAAATGCCGCAAAAAAGGGAATAAGGGCGACAC
GGAAATGTTGAATACTCATACTCTTCCTTTTTCAATATTATTGAAGCATTTATCAGGGTTATTGTCTCAT
GAGCGGATACATATTTGAATGTATTTAGAAAAATAAACAAATAGGGGTTCCGCGCACATTTCCCCGAAAA
GTGCCACCTG
Features (pLannotate 1.2.2; 26 found; start..end, strand, type, name):
      5..384     +  enhancer       CMV enhancer: human cytomegalovirus immediate early enhancer
    386..661     +  promoter       chicken β-actin promoter: No description available
    662..1678    +  intron         chimeric intron: chimera between introns from chicken β-actin and rabbit β-globin
   1676..1732    +  CDS            HBB (fragment): HBB_LEPEU - Experimental evidence at protein level: Swiss-Prot protein existence level 1. Involved in oxygen transport from the lung to the various peripheral tissues. From Lepus europaeus (European hare).
   1739..2026    +  CDS            CCL20: CCL20_HUMAN - Also known as LARC, MIP3A, SCYA20. Experimental evidence at protein level: Swiss-Prot protein existence level 1. Acts as a ligand for C-C chemokine receptor CCR6. Signals through binding and activation of CCR6 and induces a strong chemotactic response and mobilization of intracellular calcium ions (PubMed:11352563, PubMed:11035086, PubMed:20068036). The ligand- receptor pair CCL20-CCR6 is responsible for the chemotaxis of dendritic cells (DC), effector/memory T-cells and B-cells and plays an important role at skin and mucosal surfaces under homeostatic and inflammatory conditions
   2114..2203    +  CDS            3xHA: three tandem HA epitope tags
   2222..2902    +  CDS            CD4 (fragment): CD4_HUMAN - Experimental evidence at protein level: Swiss-Prot protein existence level 1. (Microbial infection) Primary receptor for human immunodeficiency virus-1 (HIV-1) (PubMed:2214026, PubMed:16331979, PubMed:9641677, PubMed:12089508). Down-regulated by HIV-1 Vpu (PubMed:17346169). Acts as a receptor for Human Herpes virus 7/HHV-7 (PubMed:7909607). From Homo sapiens (Human).
   2885..3049    +  CDS            nrxn3b (fragment): NR3BB_DANRE - Experimental evidence at transcript level: Swiss-Prot protein existence level 2. Neuronal cell surface protein that may be involved in cell recognition and cell adhesion. From Danio rerio (Zebrafish) (Brachydanio rerio).
   3072..3204    +  intron         chimeric intron: chimera between introns from human β-globin and immunoglobulin heavy chain genes
   3213..3801    +  misc_feature   WPRE: woodchuck hepatitis virus posttranscriptional regulatory element
   3805..3821    +  misc_feature   MCS (fragment): pUC18/19 multiple cloning site
   3834..3945    +  polyA_signal   bGH poly(A) signal: bovine growth hormone polyadenylation signal
   4041..4059    -  promoter       T3 promoter: promoter for bacteriophage T3 RNA polymerase
   4044..4166    +  CDS            HBB (fragment): HBB_TUPGL - Experimental evidence at protein level: Swiss-Prot protein existence level 1. Involved in oxygen transport from the lung to the various peripheral tissues. From Tupaia glis (Tree shrew) (Sorex glis).
   4237..4292    +  polyA_signal   β-globin poly(A) signal: rabbit β-globin polyadenylation signal (Gil and Proudfoot, 1987)
   4677..4693    -  protein_bind   lac operator: The lac repressor binds to the lac operator to inhibit transcription in E. coli. This inhibition can be relieved by adding lactose or isopropyl-β-D-thiogalactopyranoside (IPTG). lac repressor encoded by lacI
   4701..4731    -  promoter       lac promoter: promoter for the E. coli lac operon
   4746..4767    -  protein_bind   CAP binding site: CAP binding activates transcription in the presence of cAMP. E. coli catabolite activator protein
   4780..4819    -  CDS            lacI (fragment): lac repressor; lacI; The lac repressor binds to the lac operator to inhibit transcription in E. coli. This inhibition can be relieved by adding lactose or isopropyl-β-D-thiogalactopyranoside (IPTG).
   4826..4848    +  promoter       SV40 promoter (fragment): SV40 enhancer and early promoter
   4872..5007    +  rep_origin     SV40 ori: SV40 origin of replication
   5027..5161    +  polyA_signal   SV40 poly(A) signal: SV40 polyadenylation signal
   5163..5217    -  CDS            lacI (fragment): lac repressor; lacI; The lac repressor binds to the lac operator to inhibit transcription in E. coli. This inhibition can be relieved by adding lactose or isopropyl-β-D-thiogalactopyranoside (IPTG).
   5400..5988    -  rep_origin     ori: high-copy-number ColE1/pMB1/pBR322/pUC origin of replication
   6159..7019    -  CDS            AmpR: β-lactamase; bla; confers resistance to ampicillin, carbenicillin, and related antibiotics
   7020..7124    -  promoter       AmpR promoter: bla
