[The description below was written by a language model from this plasmid's Addgene catalogue record and pLannotate feature annotations shown in this document.]
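Description:
pCAG CAG CCL20-pre-mGRASP is a mammalian expression plasmid built on a pCAG backbone. It is propagated in E. coli through a high-copy ColE1/pUC-type origin and selected with ampicillin via the AmpR (β-lactamase) gene and its native promoter. Expression of the insert is driven by the CAG promoter, annotated here as its three standard parts: the CMV immediate-early enhancer, the chicken β-actin promoter, and a chimeric chicken β-actin/rabbit β-globin intron. Together these give strong, broadly active transcription in mammalian cells.

The open reading frame begins with human CCL20, the chemokine ligand of the receptor CCR6. It is followed by a 3xHA epitope tag, a fragment of human CD4, and a short region annotated by similarity to a neurexin (matched to zebrafish nrxn3b; the true source species is not stated in the record). This arrangement fits the pre-mGRASP scaffold named in the construct, in which extracellular CD4 domains, a membrane anchor and a neurexin-derived tail present a payload on the cell surface. CCL20 would therefore be displayed as a tethered ligand that can be detected through the HA tags. Downstream lie a small chimeric intron, a WPRE that enhances transcript stability and expression, and a bGH polyadenylation signal, with a rabbit β-globin poly(A) signal from the backbone further along. Backbone remnants include lac promoter/operator elements, a T3 promoter, and an SV40 origin with its poly(A) signal.

The catalogue describes the plasmid as expressing the CCL20 "sender" construct, used in a light-gated transcriptional recorder system for detecting cell-cell contacts. The sender cell presumably presents the ligand to a receptor-bearing receiver cell.
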