Addgene plasmid #173114: pCAG CAG CCL20-pre-mGRASP
Purpose: Expresses CCL20 sender construct in mammalian cells
Depositing lab: Alice Ting. Depositing organization: Stanford University. Publication: A light-gated transcriptional recorder for detecting cell-cell contacts. Cho KF, Gillespie SM, Kalogriopoulos NA, Quezada MA, Jacko M, Monje M, Ting AY. Elife. 2022 Mar 21;11:e70881. doi: 10.7554/eLife.70881. PubMed 35311648.
Backbone
  Vector backbone: pCAG
  Vector type: Mammalian Expression
Growth in bacteria
  Bacterial resistance: Ampicillin, 100 μg/mL
  Growth temperature: 37°C
  Growth strain: NEB Stable
  Copy number: Unknown
Gene/Insert
  Gene/Insert name: CCL20-pre-mGRASP
  Promoter: CAG
  Cloning method: Gibson Cloning
  Sequencing primers: 5′ ggtaatcgtgcgagagggcgcagggacttcctttgtccca
Terms and licenses: Academic/Nonprofit Terms; Industry Terms: Not Available to Industry
How to cite: pCAG CAG CCL20-pre-mGRASP was a gift from Alice Ting (Addgene plasmid # 173114 ; http://n2t.net/addgene:173114 ; RRID:Addgene_173114)
